>Addgene plasmid #139513 | pB6-Hipp11-td-sfGFP dre reporter-FNF-DTA | addgene full sequence | sequence record 317907 | Addgene NGS Result
TGATTCGAGGCTGCTAACAAATCGAGCAGTGTGGTTTTCAAGAGGAAGCAAAAAGCCTCTCCACCCAGGC
CTGGAATGTTTCCACCCAATGTCGAGCAGTGTGGTTTTGCAAGAGGAAGCAAAAAGCCTCTCCACCCAGG
CCTGGAATGTTTCCACCCAATGTCGAGCAAACCCCGCCCAGCGTCTTGTCATTGGCGAATTCTACCGGGT
AGGGGAGGCGCTTTTCCCAAGGCAGTCTGGAGCATGCGCTTTAGCAGCCCCGCTGGGCACTTGGCGCTAC
ACAAGTGGCCTCTGGCCTCGCACACATTCCACATCCACCGGTAGGCGCCAACCGGCTCCGTTCTTTGGTG
GCCCCTTCGCGCCACCTTCTACTCCTCCCCTAGTCAGGAAGTTCCCCCCCGCCCCGCAGCTCGCGTCGTG
CAGGACGTGACAAATGGAAGTAGCACGTCTCACTAGTCTCGTGCAGATGGACAGCACCGCTGAGCAATGG
AAGCGGGTAGGCCTTTGGGGCAGCGGCCAATAGCAGCTTTGCTCCTTCGCTTTCTGGGCTCAGAGGCTGG
GAAGGGGTGGGTCCGGGGGCGGGCTCAGGGGCGGGCTCAGGGGCGGGGCGGGCGCCCGAAGGTCCTCCGG
AGGCCCGGCATTCTGCACGCTTCAAAAGCGCACGTCTGCCGCGCTGTTCTCCTCTTCCTCATCTCCGGGC
CTTTCGACCTGCAGGTCCTCGCCATGGATCCTGATGATGTTGTTGATTCTTCTAAATCTTTTGTGATGGA
AAACTTTTCTTCGTACCACGGGACTAAACCTGGTTATGTAGATTCCATTCAAAAAGGTATACAAAAGCCA
AAATCTGGTACACAAGGAAATTATGACGATGATTGGAAAGGGTTTTATAGTACCGACAATAAATACGACG
CTGCGGGATACTCTGTAGATAATGAAAACCCGCTCTCTGGAAAAGCTGGAGGCGTGGTCAAAGTGACGTA
TCCAGGACTGACGAAGGTTCTCGCACTAAAAGTGGATAATGCCGAAACTATTAAGAAAGAGTTAGGTTTA
AGTCTCACTGAACCGTTGATGGAGCAAGTCGGAACGGAAGAGTTTATCAAAAGGTTCGGTGATGGTGCTT
CGCGTGTAGTGCTCAGCCTTCCCTTCGCTGAGGGGAGTTCTAGCGTTGAATATATTAATAACTGGGAACA
GGCGAAAGCGTTAAGCGTAGAACTTGAGATTAATTTTGAAACCCGTGGAAAACGTGGCCAAGATGCGATG
TATGAGTATATGGCTCAAGCCTGTGCAGGAAATCGTGTCAGGCGATCTCTTTGTGAAGGAACCTTACTTC
TGTGGTGTGACATAATTGGACAAACTACCTACAGAGATTTAAAGCTCTAAGGTAAATATAAAATTTTTAA
GTGTATAATGTGTTAAACTACTGATTCTAATTGTTTGTGTATTTTAGATTCCAACCTATGGAACTGATGA
ATGGGAGCAGTGGTGGAATGCAGATCCTAGAGCTCGCTGATCAGCCTCGACTGTGCCTTCTAGTTGCCAG
CCATCTGTTGTTTGCCCCTCCCCCGTGCCTTCCTTGACCCTGGAAGGTGCCACTCCCACTGTCCTTTCCT
AATAAAATGAGGAAATTGCATCGCATTGTCTGAGTAGGTGTCATTCTATTCTGGGGGGTGGGGTGGGGCA
GGACAGCAAGGGGGAGGATTGGGAAGACAATAGCAGGCATGCTGGGGATGCGGTGGGCTCTATGGCTTCT
GAGGCGGAAAGAACCAGCTGGGGCTCGAGGGGGGGCCCGGTACCCAGCTTTTGTTCCCTTTAGTGAGGGT
TAATTGCGCGCACGTTTGCCCGGGAGATGGGGGAGGCTAACTGAAACACGGAAGGAGACAATACCGGAAG
GAACCCGCGCTATGACGGCAATAAAAAGACAGAATAAAACGCACGGGTGTTGGGTCGTTTGTTCATAAAC
GCGGGGTTCGGTCCCAGGGCTGGCACTCTGTCGATACCCCACCGAGACCCCATTGGGGCCAATACGCCCG
CGTTTCTTCCTTTTCCCCACCCCACCCCCCAAGTTCGGGTGAAGGCCCAGGGCTCGCAGCCAACGTCGGG
GCGGCAGGCCCTGCCATAGCCACTGGCCCCGTGGGTTAGGGACGGGGTCCCCCATGGGGAATGGTTTATG
GTTCGTGGGGGTTATTATTTTGGGCGTTGCGTGGGGTCAGGTCCACGACCCAAGCTTGGCTGCAGGTCGA
GCTCGCGAAAGCTTGGCACTGGCCGTCGTTTTACAACGTCGTGACTGGGAAAACCCTGGCGTTACCCAAC
TTAATCGCCTTGCAGCACATCCCCCTTTCGCCAGCTGGCGTAATAGCGAAGAGGCCCGCACCGATCGCCC
TTCCCAACAGTTGCGCAGCCTGAATGGCGAATGGCGCCTGATGCGGTATTTTCTCCTTACGCATCTGTGC
GGTATTTCACACCGCATATGGTGCACTCTCAGTACAATCTGCTCTGATGCCGCATAGTTAAGCCAGCCCC
GACACCCGCCAACACCCGCTGACGCGCCCTGACGGGCTTGTCTGCTCCCGGCATCCGCTTACAGACAAGC
TGTGACCGTCTCCGGGAGCTGCATGTGTCAGAGGTTTTCACCGTCATCACCGAAACGCGCGAGACGAAAG
GGCCTCGTGATACGCCTATTTTTATAGGTTAATGTCATGATAATAATGGTTTCTTAGACGTCAGGTGGCA
CTTTTCGGGGAAATGTGCGCGGAACCCCTATTTGTTTATTTTTCTAAATACATTCAAATATGTATCCGCT
CATGAGACAATAACCCTGATAAATGCTTCAATAATATTGAAAAAGGAAGAGTATGAGTATTCAACATTTC
CGTGTCGCCCTTATTCCCTTTTTTGCGGCATTTTGCCTTCCTGTTTTTGCTCACCCAGAAACGCTGGTGA
AAGTAAAAGATGCTGAAGATCAGTTGGGTGCACGAGTGGGTTACATCGAACTGGATCTCAACAGCGGTAA
GATCCTTGAGAGTTTTCGCCCCGAAGAACGTTTTCCAATGATGAGCACTTTTAAAGTTCTGCTATGTGGC
GCGGTATTATCCCGTGTTGACGCCGGGCAAGAGCAACTCGGTCGCCGCATACACTATTCTCAGAATGACT
TGGTTGAGTACTCACCAGTCACAGAAAAGCATCTTACGGATGGCATGACAGTAAGAGAATTATGCAGTGC
TGCCATAACCATGAGTGATAACACTGCGGCCAACTTACTTCTGACAACGATCGGAGGACCGAAGGAGCTA
ACCGCTTTTTTGCACAACATGGGGGATCATGTAACTCGCCTTGATCGTTGGGAACCGGAGCTGAATGAAG
CCATACCAAACGACGAGCGTGACACCACGATGCCTGCAGCAATGGCAACAACGTTGCGCAAACTATTAAC
TGGCGAACTACTTACTCTAGCTTCCCGGCAACAATTAATAGACTGGATGGAGGCGGATAAAGTTGCAGGA
CCACTTCTGCGCTCGGCCCTTCCGGCTGGCTGGTTTATTGCTGATAAATCTGGAGCCGGTGAGCGTGGGT
CTCGCGGTATCATTGCAGCACTGGGGCCAGATGGTAAGCCCTCCCGTATCGTAGTTATCTACACGACGGG
GAGTCAGGCAACTATGGATGAACGAAATAGACAGATCGCTGAGATAGGTGCCTCACTGATTAAGCATTGG
TAACTGTCAGACCAAGTTTACTCATATATACTTTAGATTGATTTAAAACTTCATTTTTAATTTAAAAGGA
TCTAGGTGAAGATCCTTTTTGATAATCTCATGACCAAAATCCCTTAACGTGAGTTTTCGTTCCACTGAGC
GTCAGACCCCTTAATAAGATGATCTTCTTGAGATCGTTTTGGTCTGCGCGTAATCTCTTGCTCTGAAAAC
GAAAAAACCGCCTTGCAGGGCGGTTTTTCGAAGGTTCTCTGAGCTACCAACTCTTTGAACCGAGGTAACT
GGCTTGGAGGAGCGCAGTCACCAAAACTTGTCCTTTCAGTTTAGCCTTAACCGGCGCATGACTTCAAGAC
TAACTCCTCTAAATCAATTACCAGTGGCTGCTGCCAGTGGTGCTTTTGCATGTCTTTCCGGGTTGGACTC
AAGACGATAGTTACCGGATAAGGCGCAGCGGTCGGACTGAACGGGGGGTTCGTGCATACAGTCCAGCTTG
GAGCGAACTGCCTACCCGGAACTGAGTGTCAGGCGTGGAATGAGACAAACGCGGCCATAACAGCGGAATG
ACACCGGTAAACCGAAAGGCAGGAACAGGAGAGCGCACGAGGGAGCCGCCAGGGGGAAACGCCTGGTATC
TTTATAGTCCTGTCGGGTTTCGCCACCACTGATTTGAGCGTCAGATTTCGTGATGCTTGTCAGGGGGGCG
GAGCCTATGGAAAAACGGCTTTGCCGCGGCCCTCTCACTTCCCTGTTAAGTATCTTCCTGGCATCTTCCA
GGAAATCTCCGCCCCGTTCGTAAGCCATTTCCGCTCGCCGCAGTCGAACGACCGAGCGTAGCGAGTCAGT
GAGCGAGGAAGCGGAATATATCCTGTATCACATATTCTGCTGACGCACCGGTGCAGCCTTTTTTCTCCTG
CCACATGAAGCACTTCACTGACACCCTCATCAGTGCCAACATAGTAAGCCAGTATACACTCCGCTAGCAA
CCTGGCTTATCGAAATTAATACGACTCACTATAGGGAGACCGGCAGATCCGGCGCGCCTGCAGGCGCGCC
ACTAGTTAATTATTTAAATCGATGCGACGCTAGCGGCCGCGTTTGCTTTTGTTTCGTGTTGGTCACCACG
GCCGAGTTTCCTCGGGACCCCGGGCAGCTGCTTTACATCCCAAAGACCTATCTGCTCGGCCGGCCTCGGA
ACGCGAGCCTGCCCGGAAGATCCCCGGGTACCGAGCTCGAATTCATCGTCACCATCACCTCGAATCAACA
AGTTTGTACAAAAAAGCAGGCTTTAAAGGAACCAATTCAGTCGAGCAAATAGAATTTAAGGCCAGCCTGG
GGCCTTGTGAGGGCCTACTGTGACCCTCCAAAAAATAAAACAAGATTAGCTGTTGTGGGAAAGTAGAAGG
ACAAATGTGAGGCAGGAGATGAGAGAGGAATGACTGGTCACATGATGGGAGTCCAGTGAACATGCTGGCA
GGTCTGTAAATTGTTCTCTTATGGGTTTATTTGTGATGATACATCTAGCTTTACCAGTGGGTTGGGATTT
TTGTTTTTGTTTTTAACTGATACAGACTTATCCAATCAAAACTGATAGACAAGGGGACTAGAATAGTTCT
GTGCTTCAGGACTCCATATGAAACCCTGCACTAAATATCCCAAAGGCTCTTGCTTTAGAGAAACTCCAGA
AGGAATTTTGTTCATGAGTTAGGCCCTGTCTCATCCTTTATAAAATTCATTATAAAATTATATAATTTCA
TTATAAAATAAACAAGAACAAAGGATCCTTAATGGTAAGTTCTAGTAAGGTGTACGATAATTGAGTTTTC
ATGTATGTAATTTTAAAAGAAAAATACAAGGAACAAGTGGAATCATAGGTTCTGAGGTCTCTGAAACATC
TCTTCCCCATTACTAAGGTATATTTCCAGCCATGCTCTTCCCTCTTCTTAGCCCTATTTCAGGGTTGAGA
AACATGAGAACACACACAGGCCCATTTTACAGGGTGGCAAAGATGGATTGAAGTTCTTGGGACAATGACT
ACTTGCCCCTTTGTGTTCTCTTGTAGTAGCTATAGGTCAGAACATTAGAATTACCTCTGCCCAAGTAAAC
AAAATGGGAACTCTTTACCCTGTTGAAGATGGCTTCACCTGGTAAAGCTAGGCTTAAGAGCGAGTGCTGC
ATAGCCCAGTGGTCAAGTGCTCCAAAGCATATGTAAGACCCTAGGCTTAATTCCCAGTGTCCTGAAAAGA
TAAAGCACTGGCTTAGTGTTAGGCAAAGGCACTTGAGTGTGCTGATCTCTGCCTCTTCTCTGCAGCTTTC
TCCTTCCTTCACCCCTACCTCAGTGATCCGGAAGATGTATGAAAGCAGAGAGAAAACCAAGGAGGAAATG
GCACCTGGAATGGTGGTTCCTGGTGATGGTAAAGAGGATACTCAGAAGACCAGCGAAGGTACTGCTGCTT
ACCTGTGTCAGAACATAGGCATGAGTGACTGCAGTGTCAGGGAGATGGGTTAGTGAGCTCAAACTTGCTC
ACTTGACATTGTGGCCAGCCGGGGTAACGATGTGCTTTAGCTTATGATTCTTACCATCTTTCAAGTTGAA
TAACAAACTCATTTAGCATATTGATATAGCTCAATTCTTTTTTTAACGTATTTGTGTATTTGCCTGTGGT
ATGTCTGCATCATGTGTATCCAGTGCCCAAGGAGGCCAGAAGAGGGCATCAGAACCTCTAGAATTGTGAG
CCACATGTGGGTGCTGGGAAGAGGTCCTCTTCAAGAGTATCCAGGTAGATAGGGGGATAGATGCAGGGTT
GTTGTTGTTTCTGTTACAGGTTGTTTGTTTTATTTGCAACAGGATCTTACTGTGTAGCTGTGGCTAACCT
CAAACTCACAGAGATCTACTGGTCTCTGCCTCCCAAGTCTTAGGATTAAAGGTGCCTCAACTACATGCCT
GGCAACTTGTGCTTTTTGTTTTGTAACACTATGTCAGAGGTTTTTGAGTTATTCCTTTATGCACCGGGAA
TGCAGCTCAATTGTACTAAGTAGTAGAATACTTGCCAGCATGTACAAGACCATGGGTTCATGTTCACTCC
CCAAGAAAGGAAATGACAACATCAAAAATAATTATTTCAGCAAAGAATTTGAAGACCTTGGCATCTATGG
ACTGGAGAGATAGATCAGGGCACTGTTTGCTCTTCCAGAGGACCTGGGTTCAATTGCCAGCACCCACATG
ATAGCTCACCTTTTGTGACTTCAGCCCTAGGTGACCTAGCACCCTCCCCTGGCCTCTGTGAGCACTGAAC
TCGACAGGCACACAGACATACATACAGGCAAAACACCATCCATATACATCATAATATAAGAAAATAAGGT
TATAAATAAAATGTGGGCATCTATTCCTAGCTCAAGGCCTAACTACTCTATGACCATAACTCAACTCCGG
GGCTTATGGAGAGTACCAGCTGTGCATCTGTCTACATTTAAAGCAAATAGATGACTTTCCATGAAAGCAT
CTAACATGGTTAAGAGGAAAAAAGAGCCGGCATGGTGGCACACGCCTTTAATCCCAGCACTTGGGAAGCA
TAGGCAGGTGGATTTCTGAGTTCGAGGCCAGCCTGGTCTACAAAGTGAGTTCCAGGACAGCCAGGGCTAT
ACAGAGAAACCATGTCTTGAAAAACCAAAAAAAAAAAAAAGGAAAAAAGAATTGTCAGAATTTTTAAAAG
TAAGATTTGCTGGGTTGTTGGGAATTGAAATAAATTGATAAAGGATATCAAAATGTCCTGTAAATGAATC
CTTACAGAGAACCTGCTGTCATCCAATCCCATACCCAATACTGATCAAGACTCTTCTACGACAAATCCTA
AGCTTTCAACATTACAGCGGTCTTCATGTTCCACCCCACTCTCCCAGACCAGCCGTTATACCAAAGAACA
AGATTATCGACCTAAAACAGCAGGAAGGAAAACACCTACCTTGGCATCCCCAGTCCCAGGAACACCTTTT
CTCCGCCCTACCCACCAAGTTCCCCTTGTCCCTCATGTTCCTATTGTTCGACCTGCACACCAGCTTCACC
CAGGATTAGTCCAAAGGTTGATAGCCCAAGGGGTACATCCACAGCATCTTCCAAGTTTGCTCCAAGCTGG
TGAGTTTCTGACTGGGTGTGGGCATTGGTTATTGGTCGTAGTATAAAAATTGCTGCCACTAATTAAATGT
TACATTATACTAAGTATTCCAAAAAGATCTTACTAGATTTAAATTCTTCTACCTAAGTAGTGAGTCCAAT
CCAGTCTCACTTCCTTAGCTCACAAAAAGATTAGGAAACCTGCCAGACAGTGGTAATACACGCCTTTAAT
CCCTGCACTCAGGAAGCAGAGGCAGGTGGATCTCTTTGAGTTCAAGGATAGCCAGGGTACACTAAGGAAC
CCTGGCTGTGGCGTTCATTTACAATTGTGTCTGTGTATGCATATTCATGTACCCTGGTACATGTATGGTG
GCAAGTGTTCACCACATCCACCTCCTTGTAAGTATCCAAATCAACAAAAGTAGTAAACTTTGACATTTTT
AGGAACATCTACAACTCATGAGTTTCTTCTTTCTCCCCATCAGGTGTGCTTCCTCCTGGGATAGACATGG
CTCCTTTACAGGGGCTATCTGGCCCACTCCTGGGTCAACCCTTGTACCCTTTGGTCTCTGCTGCTAGTCA
CCCTCTCCTAAACCCTCGTCCTGGGACCCCTCTGCATTTGGCGGTGATGCAGCAGCAGCTACAGCGCTCA
GGTAAGGTTTAGAAATAGGCCAGGTTAGCTGATCACACTGGAAAGTTCTGAGATTTCCAGGAGCAATAGT
TATCACTGCCCCTTTGTTTCTTAGGTGTCACTAGAAAAACAGGTGAAGTGAACTGACCTGTGCAGTCTCA
GGGATTATTACTACTGCAAGGACAGTCGGAGCCAGCCATGCTCTAGCTCTGTTTTTCACTTCTTATAAGC
CTGAGAATTTTTGCTGAGATGTGAACATGTCAGCCTTGGTGGGCTTTCTTACGTTGCATTTTCTTACGTT
GCATTTTGCACTTTAGGAAGCCTTTGGTTAAATCCTCTGGTAGACTTCCCATCCCCCAAAGTAACAAACC
ATTCAAGCAAAGTAGGTCAGAAAATATTGTCAATACTGAGAACAGGACTTGGGAGTGAGTATCCAAGGGT
GGTCTTAGTAGACTTGTGGGGTTCTGTGGGTGAGGTGTAGAGTAGAGCTACTTTGCTGCACTGACACTCT
TCTCTCCATAGTTCTGCATCCTCCAGGCTCTAGTTCCCAGGCAGCAGCTATCAGCGTTCAGACTCCTCAG
AATGTACCCAGCCGGTCGGGCATGCCCCACATGCACTCCCAGCTGGAGCATCGTACCAGCCAAAGGAGCA
GCTCCCCTGTGGGCCTTGCCAAATGGTTTGGCTCAGATGTGCTACAGCAGCCTCTGCCCTCCATGCCCAC
CAAAGTCATCAGTGTAGATGAACTGGAATATAGACAGTGAAGAGGGCAGGCTGGCTCACCCATACCTGGA
CCTGTGGTGACACCCTGGTCATGACTCTCATTCCCTCTTTGTAATGGGCTTTTACATTGGAGCACACTAT
GTGAAGATGTTTAGGGGATCCACATACCTACCATGATCTACATTATGACAGAAGGCTGTTAAATCGAATG
AACCTACATGGTTCAAATACAAGGGATACAAGATTGTCAGTCCTGGAAGTCTTTCTTTTATAAAATATGT
GAATGAAGTGTTGGTGTCTTCTAGAGGTGACACCTAAGGGTTCTGAAAAAATAAAATGTATAGACCCTTA
TGTACAGACCTGTGTATAAACTTTTGTACATACAAATAGGGTAGCTTTTTTTGAACTTATACATACAGCT
GTACATAAAGTAACTATCAGTTAGGCTTGTGTCAACTGTTTGGATTTTTTTCACTTGAATATTTGGGACT
TTTTCTTTTGGTTTATTAAAAGTTACATATGCCACGTGTGTGAACGATATGGCTGGTACTGTGTTTATTT
CTTCCATGAACTAAGACAGTCTAAATGAGTTCCTTTCACGTTTTAATTTTACCTTAGGACTTCTGGAATT
TCTTCTGCACATAAAGTTCTGATAGCATTAGTTTAAGCTGGACTAACCCTGAAAGTAGCTTGTGGCAAGT
ATCAAGGAATCAATATTATACTCTACAAAATCAAAGTTTACAGAGAAGTCATATAGTAATTTTTCTGAAA
TTTACTGGCACAATGTTAATCCAGCCTGACTCCAACTAATTAATGGTCACATTAATTTAAGTCTTTCCCT
TGCCTCTGCTGCATTAGTTTCTCTCAAAATTGTTAACTTACAACTTGAAGTCTGGTATTATAAATTGAAT
GTAAAGCATTCTGAAAGATACTATACTGATTGCAGGTTTTTCAGTCAGGTTCAAGCTAATTTGACCAGTC
ATTGGATTAATTATGGATCTGGGGCCATAAATGCTATTTTAATTCCACTATAGAGATTAAAATAAGCCAT
TCTCCATTTCATAATATTCTATTGGACTTTGACTGCAGGGGCCTCCAAGTCTTGACAGTAGATTATAATC
CTTCAGCTGCCCACTCTACTGGAGGAGGACAAACTGGTCACTTTTCAGCAAAACCTGGCTGTGGATCAGG
GCAGTCTGGTACTTCCAAGCTCATTAGATGCCATCATGCTCTCACTGCCTCCTCAGCTTCAAGAGGAATC
TGGAAAAAGCAGTCCCACTGGTCAGGAAAGGAACACTAGTGCACTTATCCTGGGTGTCTGCTGAGCCAAC
AGTGGTAGTAAGGTAAGGGCAGGATGTGTCAAACTGCCAATAGAGAACTACTTACTCTTCAGGCTGAAGC
TGATGGAACAGGTAACAAAGGCAAACACTAATCATGATCAGCAAGATGAAGCAGAAAGGGAACAAGGGGA
TATTAAATGTGTATAGACACGCTAGAGAGATGGCTCAGCAGTTAAGAGAACTAGCTGGTCTTTCAGAGGT
CCTGAGATCAATACCGGTCATGGTCGACATTGATTATTGACTAGTTATTAATAGTAATCAATTACGGGGT
CATTAGTTCATAGCCCATATATGGAGTTCCGCGTTACATAACTTACGGTAAATGGCCCGCCTGGCTGACC
GCCCAACGACCCCCGCCCATTGACGTCAATAATGACGTATGTTCCCATAGTAACGCCAATAGGGACTTTC
CATTGACGTCAATGGGTGGAGTATTTACGGTAAACTGCCCACTTGGCAGTACATCAAGTGTATCATATGC
CAAGTACGCCCCCTATTGACGTCAATGACGGTAAATGGCCCGCCTGGCATTATGCCCAGTACATGACCTT
ATGGGACTTTCCTACTTGGCAGTACATCTACGTATTAGTCATCGCTATTACCATGGTCGAGGTGAGCCCC
ACGTTCTGCTTCACTCTCCCCATCTCCCCCCCCTCCCCACCCCCAATTTTGTATTTATTTATTTTTTAAT
TATTTTGTGCAGCGATGGGGGCGGGGGGGGGGGGGGGGCGCGCGCCAGGCGGGGCGGGGCGGGGCGAGGG
GCGGGGCGGGGCGAGGCGGAGAGGTGCGGCGGCAGCCAATCAGAGCGGCGCGCTCCGAAAGTTTCCTTTT
ATGGCGAGGCGGCGGCGGCGGCGGCCCTATAAAAAGCGAAGCGCGCGGCGGGCGGGAGTCGCTGCGCGCT
GCCTTCGCCCCGTGCCCCGCTCCGCCGCCGCCTCGCGCCGCCCGCCCCGGCTCTGACTGACCGCGTTACT
CCCACAGGTGAGCGGGCGGGACGGCCCTTCTCCTCCGGGCTGTAATTAGCGCTTGGTTTAATGACGGCTT
GTTTCTTTTCTGTGGCTGCGTGAAAGCCTTGAGGGGCTCCGGGAGGGCCCTTTGTGCGGGGGGAGCGGCT
CGGGGGGTGCGTGCGTGTGTGTGTGCGTGGGGAGCGCCGCGTGCGGCTCCGCGCTGCCCGGCGGCTGTGA
GCGCTGCGGGCGCGGCGCGGGGCTTTGTGCGCTCCGCAGTGTGCGCGAGGGGAGCGCGGCCGGGGGCGGT
GCCCCGCGGTGCGGGGGGGGCTGCGAGGGGAACAAAGGCTGCGTGCGGGGTGTGTGCGTGGGGGGGTGAG
CAGGGGGTGTGGGCGCGTCGGTCGGGCTGCAACCCCCCCTGCACCCCCCTCCCCGAGTTGCTGAGCACGG
CCCGGCTTCGGGTGCGGGGCTCCGTACGGGGCGTGGCGCGGGGCTCGCCGTGCCGGGCGGGGGGTGGCGG
CAGGTGGGGGTGCCGGGCGGGGCGGGGCCGCCTCGGGCCGGGGAGGGCTCGGGGGAGGGGCGCGGCGGCC
CCCGGAGCGCCGGCGGCTGTCGAGGCGCGGCGAGCCGCAGCCATTGCCTTTTATGGTAATCGTGCGAGAG
GGCGCAGGGACTTCCTTTGTCCCAAATCTGTGCGGAGCCGAAATCTGGGAGGCGCCGCCGCACCCCCTCT
AGCGGGCGCGGGGCGAAGCGGTGCGGCGCCGGCAGGAAGGAAATGGGCGGGGAGGGCCTTCGTGCGTCGC
CGCGCCGCCGTCCCCTTCTCCCTCTCCAGCCTCGGGGCTGTCCGCGGGGGGACGGCTGCCTTCGGGGGGG
ACGGGGCAGGGCGGGGTTCGGCTTCTGGCGTGTGACCGGCGGCTCTAGAGCCTCTGCTAACCATGTTCAT
GCCTTCTTCTTTTTCCTACAGCTCCTGGGCAACGTGCTGGTTATTGTGCTGTCTCATCATTTTGGCAAAG
AATTCTAACTTTAAATAATTGGCATTATTTAAAGTTAAGAAGTTCCTATTCTCTAGAAAGTATAGGAACT
TCGTTGACAATTAATCATCGGCATAGTATATCGGCATAGTATAATACGACAAGGTGAGGAACTAAACCAT
GGGATCGGCCATTGAACAAGATGGATTGCACGCAGGTTCTCCGGCCGCTTGGGTGGAGAGGCTATTCGGC
TATGACTGGGCACAACAGACAATCGGCTGCTCTGATGCCGCCGTGTTCCGGCTGTCAGCGCAGGGGCGCC
CGGTTCTTTTTGTCAAGACCGACCTGTCCGGTGCCCTGAATGAACTGCAGGACGAGGCAGCGCGGCTATC
GTGGCTGGCCACGACGGGCGTTCCTTGCGCAGCTGTGCTCGACGTTGTCACTGAAGCGGGAAGGGACTGG
CTGCTATTGGGCGAAGTGCCGGGGCAGGATCTCCTGTCATCTCACCTTGCTCCTGCCGAGAAAGTATCCA
TCATGGCTGATGCAATGCGGCGGCTGCATACGCTTGATCCGGCTACCTGCCCATTCGACCACCAAGCGAA
ACATCGCATCGAGCGAGCACGTACTCGGATGGAAGCCGGTCTTGTCGATCAGGATGATCTGGACGAAGAG
CATCAGGGGCTCGCGCCAGCCGAACTGTTCGCCAGGCTCAAGGCGCGCATGCCCGACGGCGATGATCTCG
TCGTGACCCATGGCGATGCCTGCTTGCCGAATATCATGGTGGAAAATGGCCGCTTTTCTGGATTCATCGA
CTGTGGCCGGCTGGGTGTGGCGGACCGCTATCAGGACATAGCGTTGGCTACCCGTGATATTGCTGAAGAG
CTTGGCGGCGAATGGGCTGACCGCTTCCTCGTGCTTTACGGTATCGCCGCTCCCGATTCGCAGCGCATCG
CCTTCTATCGCCTTCTTGACGAGTTCTTCTGAGGGGATCAATTCGAAGTTCCTATTCTCTAGAAAGTATA
GGAACTTCGCTAGCAGCTCGCTGATCAGCCTCGACTGTGCCTTCTAGTTGCCAGCCATCTGTTGTTTGCC
CCTCCCCCGTGCCTTCCTTGACCCTGGAAGGTGCCACTCCCACTGTCCTTTCCTAATAAAATGAGGAAAT
TGCATCGCATTGTCTGAGTAGGTGTCATTCTATTCTGGGGGGTGGGGTGGGGCAGGACAGCAAGGGGGAG
GATTGGGAAGACAATAGCAGGCATGCTGGGGATGCGGTGGGCTCTATGGCTTCTGAGGCGGAAAGAACCA
GCTGGGGCTCGACTAGAGCTTGCGGAACCCTTACCACCGCGGTGGCGGCCGCTCTAGAATCATAATCAGC
CATACCACATTTGTAGAGGTTTTACTTGCTTTAAAAAACCTCCCACACCTCCCCCTGAACCTGAAACATA
AAATGAATGCAATTGTTGTTGTTAACTTGTTTATTGCAGCTTATAATGGTTACAAATAAAGCAATAGCAT
CACAAATTTCACAAATAAAGCATTTTTTTCACTGCATTCTAGTTGTGGTTTGTCCAAACTCATCAATGTA
TCTTAACTAGAATCATAATCAGCCATACCACATTTGTAGAGGTTTTACTTGCTTTAAAAAACCTCCCACA
CCTCCCCCTGAACCTGAAACATAAAATGAATGCAATTGTTGTTGTTAACTTGTTTATTGCAGCTTATAAT
GGTTACAAATAAAGCAATAGCATCACAAATTTCACAAATAAAGCATTTTTTTCACTGCATTCTAGTTGTG
GTTTGTCCAAACTCATCAATGTATCTTAACTAGAATCATAATCAGCCATACCACATTTGTAGAGGTTTTA
CTTGCTTTAAAAAACCTCCCACACCTCCCCCTGAACCTGAAACATAAAATGAATGCAATTGTTGTTGTTA
ACTTGTTTATTGCAGCTTATAATGGTTACAAATAAAGCAATAGCATCACAAATTTCACAAATAAAGCATT
TTTTTCACTGCATTCTAGTTGTGGTTTGTCCAAACTCATCAATGTATCTTAACTAGTGGATCTCATGCCT
AGGTAACTTTAAATAATTGGCATTATTTAAAGTTAGGCGCGCCATGAGCAAAGGAGAAGAACTTTTCACT
GGAGTTGTCCCAATTCTTGTTGAATTAGATGGTGATGTTAATGGGCACAAATTTTCTGTCCGTGGAGAGG
GTGAAGGTGATGCTACAAACGGAAAACTCACCCTTAAATTTATTTGCACTACTGGAAAACTACCTGTTCC
GTGGCCAACACTTGTCACTACTCTGACCTATGGTGTTCAATGCTTTTCCCGTTATCCGGATCACATGAAA
CGGCATGACTTTTTCAAGAGTGCCATGCCCGAAGGTTATGTACAGGAACGCACTATATCTTTCAAAGATG
ACGGGACCTACAAGACGCGTGCTGAAGTCAAGTTTGAAGGTGATACCCTTGTTAATCGTATCGAGTTAAA
GGGTATTGATTTTAAAGAAGATGGAAACATTCTTGGACACAAACTCGAGTACAACTTTAACTCACACAAT
GTATACATCACGGCAGACAAACAAAAGAATGGAATCAAAGCTAACTTCAAAATTCGCCACAACGTTGAAG
ATGGTTCCGTTCAACTAGCAGACCATTATCAACAAAATACTCCAATTGGCGATGGCCCTGTCCTTTTACC
AGACAACCATTACCTGTCGACACAATCTGTCCTTTCGAAAGATCCCAACGAAAAGCGTGACCACATGGTC
CTTCTTGAGTTTGTAACTGCTGCTGGGATTACACATGGCATGGATGAGCTCTACAAAGGTTCTGCTGGAT
CTGCAGCAGGATCTGGTATGAGCAAAGGAGAAGAACTTTTCACTGGAGTTGTCCCAATTCTTGTTGAATT
AGATGGTGATGTTAATGGGCACAAATTTTCTGTCCGTGGAGAGGGTGAAGGTGATGCTACAAACGGAAAA
CTCACCCTTAAATTTATTTGCACTACTGGAAAACTACCTGTTCCGTGGCCAACACTTGTCACTACTCTGA
CCTATGGTGTTCAATGCTTTTCCCGTTATCCGGATCACATGAAACGGCATGACTTTTTCAAGAGTGCCAT
GCCCGAAGGTTATGTACAGGAACGCACTATATCTTTCAAAGATGACGGGACCTACAAGACGCGTGCTGAA
GTCAAGTTTGAAGGTGATACCCTTGTTAATCGTATCGAGTTAAAGGGTATTGATTTTAAAGAAGATGGAA
ACATTCTTGGACACAAACTCGAGTACAACTTTAACTCACACAATGTATACATCACGGCAGACAAACAAAA
GAATGGAATCAAAGCTAACTTCAAAATTCGCCACAACGTTGAAGATGGTTCCGTTCAACTAGCAGACCAT
TATCAACAAAATACTCCAATTGGCGATGGCCCTGTCCTTTTACCAGACAACCATTACCTGTCGACACAAT
CTGTCCTTTCGAAAGATCCCAACGAAAAGCGTGACCACATGGTCCTTCTTGAGTTTGTAACTGCTGCTGG
GATTACACATGGCATGGATGAGCTCTACAAATGATTAATTAAAACCTCTGGATTACAAAATTTGTGAAAG
ATTGACTGGTATTCTTAACTATGTTGCTCCTTTTACGCTATGTGGATACGCTGCTTTAATGCCTTTGTAT
CATGCTATTGCTTCCCGTATGGCTTTCATTTTCTCCTCCTTGTATAAATCCTGGTTGCTGTCTCTTTATG
AGGAGTTGTGGCCCGTTGTCAGGCAACGTGGCGTGGTGTGCACTGTGTTTGCTGACGCAACCCCCACTGG
TTGGGGCATTGCCACCACCTGTCAGCTCCTTTCCGGGACTTTCGCTTTCCCCCTCCCTATTGCCACGGCG
GAACTCATCGCCGCCTGCCTTGCCCGCTGCTGGACAGGGGCTCGGCTGTTGGGCACTGACAATTCCGTGG
TGTTGTCGGGGAAATCATCGTCCTTTCCTTGGCTGCTCGCCTGTGTTGCCACCTGGATTCTGCGCGGGAC
GTCCTTCTGCTACGTCCCTTCGGCCCTCAATCCAGCGGACCTTCCTTCCCGCGGCCTGCTGCCGGCTCTG
CGGCCTCTTCCGCGTCTTCGCCTTCGCCCTCAGACGAGTCGGATCTCCCTTTGGGCCGCCTCCCCGCAGG
ATCCACTAGAGCGGCCGCCTAGAGCTCGCTATCAGCCTCGACTGTGCCTTCTAGTTGCCAGCCATCTGTT
GTTTGCCCCTCCCCCGTGCCTTCCTTGACCCTGGAAGGTGCCACTCCCACTGTCCTTTCCTAATAAAATG
AGGAAATTGCATCGCATTGTCTGAGTAGGTGTCATTCTATTCTGGGGGGTGGGGTGGGGCAGGACAGCAA
GGGGGAGGATTGGGAAGACAATAGCAGGCATGCTGGGGATGCGGTGGGCTCTATGGCTTCTGAGGCGGAA
AGAACCAGCTGGGGCTCGACTAGAGCTTGCGGAACCCTTAAGCTTGTCATTCGAATTTAGACACCCACAT
GGTGGCTCATGACCATCTATCTATAAATGGATCTGATTTTCATGTCTGGCAGTGTACAGAAGCTAACTGA
AGAAAGGTGGAAGACCCACAAGAGTTCAAGATAAGCCCTATATAGTGAAGTTCAAGGCAAGCTTTTTCTA
CCTGAAACTTAGTCTCAAAAAAAAATGAATACGTAAACAGTCTTCCAGGGGATAAGAACCTTACAGAAAA
AGCAGAAATGCCTGGGGCACTGGATTACCGATGTAATCAAATTCAGTCCTTGAATTGAACACAGGATTGC
CTAGAGCAAGGCCAGCCAGAGATTCATCTCAGAGGGAGAAAGGTGTCTTTGGAGCAATTTTGTGGTAATC
TAGTATGTATCACATAAGTTTAGACGCATTTGGGACTGGAAAGATGTGAACAAAGCACCCTATGGCTCAC
ATCTGTCATTAACTCTAGTTCCAGTGCACCTGACACCGTCTTCTGGCCTCTGCAGTGACCAAGCACATGG
GTAGTATGTAGACATATACATAAGCAAAACACACATCATTAAAAAGTGACATTTCCCAAAGGAAGCTGAA
GAACCAGTTCTTGAGAAGATAGTAGAAATCAGAAGGGGAAATAGTAGACATACAGAGGGACTGACCAGGT
TGTGTCACCTTTATAGGCTAGGCTAATGGATGATCGACACTAGCGCTCTTTGTGAAGGACACACAAATGA
GACATAGTTTATAGGACTAAACACACTTCTAAGCAATTTAATGAGACTTAAGACCCTGTCTCTAGCAAAT
ACTCTGGATGATATTCAGCTCAAGGCTCTTGTCAGACATGTTTCCATTTTCAAGGTGAGCTAACTGGCCA
AAACTGCCAACAACCTGTAGTGAATAGAGAAGATGAGAAAATCTGGATTCTCAAATGACCTAATGAAAGC
CACTGGAGCGCCATATGGTTTCTGTGAAAATGCCTTTTCAATCATTAACCTCTTAAATGAGTGTTAGCAT
CCTAACTAATGAGTGGTGCAGAATAGTGGGTCTGCTTAGCTTAACTAAGGCCAAGAAAACAAAACAGGAA
ATTCATTCCATGTCATGAGACTCATACTACGAGGTTCCCTTAGACCTCAGGAGAAAAAGTCTTTGGCTGT
AAGAACACACCTCAGTGGATGTGGTAGACTATGCCTTTACTCTTTTTTTTTTTTTTTTTTTTTTTTGGGT
TTTTTCGAGACAGGGTTTCTCTGTGTAGCCTTGGCTGTCCTGGAACTCACTTTGTTGACCAGGCTGGCCT
CGAACTCAGAGATCCGCCTGCCTCTGCCTCTCAAGTGCTAGAATTAAAAGTGTGCGCCACCACTCCCAGC
TATATAGACTATGCCTTTAATCAGGACACTTGGGAGGCAGGGGGATCTCAAATTCAATTCCAGACAGATG
ACTGACAAACACACACATACACCATTCGTCTTTTCTTTTTTTCTTTTTTCTTTTGAAAACAGGTTTCTCT
ATGCAGCCCTGGCTTTCCTAGAATTCAATCTATAGACCCAGCTGGCCTCAAACACAGAACCTCTTGCCTC
TGCCTCCTCAACACTATGACTAAAGGTGTGAACCACCACCACCACCACCCACCTGGCCAAAGAATGAATT
GAGTGAATAAGTACGAGTGCAACTCTCCAGCAGCCTGAGGCAAGAAAGCTTAACAGTTGAACCTGAGACC
CTACTTCGTTTGTGTTGTACATATCTTCTCATAATGAACTAGGCAGCCTAGTCTCTCTACCAAATACACC
ATGCACTTACACCTCCTCAAACCAACTGCAACAGCTACACACATTTCCATGGCTTGCCTGTAATAATAAA
TTCACAAACTTCCTCTAAGTAACTTTTAGTGGAAATCTACCAGGTTATGCCTATTTGTGATTGGGTGCAC
AGATGACTAGATGAGATGTAATTTGGGAAGTGACATGCAATAGGAAAAATGAATATATAACCTATAAATA
GAAAACACCAAGGCAAGCGTGGTGACTCACACCTTTAATTAGCACTTGGGAGGCAGAAGTCGCATCATCT
CTTAGGTCAAGGCCAATCTAGTTCCAGACCAGCAAGGACAACAGAAACCTTGCCTTGATATAAACATTTT
AAAACTTTAAAAATAGAGAAGCCCAAACTCTGCTCATTGGTAATCTACCCTTCCTTTCTTTAGACACCTT
GAGAAGCTAGGCTACATAGCTTTGGGTCCTTACGTACCCCCACTCACTCAGCCTGCAGTCAATCTCTGAT
AGTGTTTCCTGCCATAAGCTACACTACTGTTTTGCTCCAAACCTTACTTCTAGTACAAATCCATGTGAGG
TCTTCGTTTCAATTTGGGGGGGAAGAGGCCAGAACACTTGCCGCAGATCCCAACAACGGGCAGCACATTC
CCAGCTAGTGTATCTGATACAAACTCTATCTTCATTCAGAACCATCAAGTCTAAGCCCCAAGAGCAAAGG
TAAATTCATGTATGTTTGGCTGGAGAAAGCATTTCAAGTCAAGGTGAGCCTTGAACTCCTAACACTCTTG
CCTCTACCTTCCAAATGCCAATATAGGTATTTGTCACACCAGCTTCTCAAATCCTGTTGGGCTAGCAACT
GGGTGGGAGGAGTGTAGAGGGGTACTAAAAAATGGACTCAAGGCCTCTTCAAAACCACTGAGGCCTTGTA
CAGGATTTGAACTTCCTTCTCTTTTCAGCATCCTGAAGTACAAAGCTAAAGCAAAGTAAATTTTTGCTTG
GCCTGAGGACTTCCAAAAATCTAGGCTCTCACTGGAGAAGAAACCTAGCTGGAAATTCCACAGTTCTGAT
AAGCCAATTCTTTTTTTTTTTAACCATTTATTTATTTATAAGTAAGTACACTGTAGCTGTCTTCAGACAT
CCCAGATCTCATGACGGATGGCTGTGAGCTACCTTGTGGTTGCTGGGATTTTAACTCAGGACCTTCAGAA
GAGCAGTCAGTGCTCTTAACCAGTGCTCTCCGGCCCAGTGGAAACCAATTCTTTAGTGTGGGGACAGGCT
TTCAGTCATAGCCTATCAGTCAATGTCCTAGTGAGAAACCAGTCTATATTTTGAGGCTTGAGAGGCCTGA
TTCCAAGGACAGTTTTAAACCCGGAGAAAGGAAGAGAGCTAGCTCTAGGGCAGCAGACGGAGCCCTGAGG
GAAGGGTAGTGTGTGGTAAGGCCCACAGCTTTCCTCAGACCTCTGAAGGCTCTAGCTCATCTCCTTTGAA
GACAGAAGAAGCAAAGTCTGTTCTCCTACAAAGACGTTCCTGTCTTTCTCAAGGCCTCCTCTATCATCAC
TGCAGACCACATTAAAATAATCTTCCAGCCAGGCGGTGGTGGCACACACCTTTAATCCCAGCACTTGGGA
GGCAGAGGCAGGCCGGATCTCTGAGTTTGAGGCCAGCCTGGTCTACAAAGTGAGTTCCAGGACAGCCAGA
GCTATACAGAGAAACCCTGTCTCGAAAAACCAAAAAAAAAAAAAAAAAAAAAAAAAAAAGATTACTGTAT
TTGTGAGCCTCAATCTCATCGTGTCGTACATGGAACAGTGGCATTAACTTTTAAGGTTGGGATTGCTGGT
ATTAAGGGGAGGGTTTTGGAAGCTGCTTAGCACAGTGTCAGTCGTAGGAAATATTCACTGTATGGTGGTT
CTTGTCACTCAGCCTGTTTTTGTTTTTGTTTTGTTTTTTGTTTTTTTCCTGAGACAGGGTTTCTCTGTAG
TGTTNNTATATATATATATATATATAACTTCAGACAGCAAAAGAGGGTATCAGAAAGGGCTAATAGACAA
CTTGCACCTCACCCTATAGGTGGAACAACAGTATGAACTAACCAGTACCCCCCGGAGCTCGTGTCTCTAG
CTGGATATATAGCAGAAGATGGCCTAGATGGCCATCAGTGGAAAGAGAGGCCCATTGGTCTTACAAACTT
TATGTGCCTCAGTACAAGGGAACACCAGGGCCAAGAAAGCGAGGGGAGGGGGGTTGGGAGACTTTCAGAG
TAGCATTGGAAATATAAATGAAGAAAATACCTCCTCATCACAGCAGTCCGCTCAGCTCAGAATCCAGAGA
CTATTGCGCTGGAGAAAAATCTGCAGTTAACTTTACCTATTATACCTTCCTCTCTCCAATGTCCTGAGAA
GGACCACTTGAAAGGACAGAAAGCCAAGCCCAGGTGAAAGCCTATCATTACAGCACACTACCAATGGACA
AACGGACACAGGTCCCATTCTCTGTCCCATTTCCTATGACCAAGCAGGCGTTGCCTCATTCACCTCATCA
CACAGCAAACCTCACATGAATAACGACACATGGCCAGCGGGCCCACCAGCTTCTTTATACAGTTCAATAG
AAGTGACAGCAAAGTAGGGAAAGTGGTGTTGCTGAGGAGCTAAAGGTGCACAGTGGTAAGCCCAGCACTG
AGGAGATGGAGGCTGATGAAAGGGATTCTAGGCCAGCCTCAGCTGCAAGAGTTCAAAGCCAGCCTGAAAT
ACATAACACCCTATCTCCGGAAAGAAAAAAATTGTGGTGTTTCAGTTTGATAAGTCTCCATATCAATCCC
TGTATCCCAATCCAGAGGCTGCCAAAGACAGAGGGGCTGAGGAAGGTACTTAGTCATAAGGAACACTGCT
GTGGCCAGCCAGCAGATGGCAAGAGGACTTCACTTCTTCACAATCTGAATGACGTCTTCATCTTCCAATG
TGTGGTCTTTACCCACTTTCTGAGGATTATGTTTCACAGACAGACCCCAGACCAAAGCACTGTATGGAGA
GGAATAAAGAGTCAGTGGCTGTAGCAAGCAGCTGCTTCCCTAACTGCCCAGGTGCCAGCTTATCAAATTT
AGCATCCTGGATCTTAAAAGGCACAGAACTACAACAGATAAAAGCCCTCTTCTAAATACATCAGAATAAA
CAAACAGTCAAAGCCACTTGCTAAAGCAGTGTTGCACACTGAGTCATGGGATCGCTGTCATTCAACAGCC
AATTAGTTTAAACCAACTGGAGATATCTAGACCCAGCTTTCTTGTACAAAGTGGT
Features (pLannotate 1.2.2; 51 found; start..end, strand, type, name):
    168..202     +  promoter       HSV TK promoter (fragment): herpes simplex virus thymidine kinase promoter
    207..706     +  promoter       PGK promoter: mouse phosphoglycerate kinase 1 promoter
    733..1305    +  CDS            DTA: diphtheria toxin fragment A; Corynebacterium diphtheriae tox
   1308..1380    +  CDS            small t antigen (fragment): SV40 (simian virus 40) small t antigen
   1382..1447    +  intron         small t intron: SV40 (simian virus 40) small t antigen intron
   1521..1745    +  polyA_signal   bGH poly(A) signal: bovine growth hormone polyadenylation signal
   1749..1770    +  promoter       SV40 promoter (fragment): SV40 enhancer and early promoter
   1774..1794    +  misc_feature   MCS (fragment): pBluescript multiple cloning site
   1807..1825    -  promoter       T3 promoter: promoter for bacteriophage T3 RNA polymerase
   1826..1864    +  CDS            ΔTK (fragment): truncated herpes simplex virus thymidine kinase (Salomon et al., 1995) confers sensitivity to nucleoside analogs such as acyclovir or ganciclovir
   1906..1954    +  polyA_signal   HSV TK poly(A) signal: herpes simplex virus thymidine kinase polyadenylation signal (Cole and Stacy, 1985)
   2257..2411    +  CDS            lacZα (fragment): LacZα fragment of β-galactosidase; lacZ fragment
   2417..2516    -  misc_feature   bom (fragment): basis of mobility region from pBR322
   2618..2653    -  CDS            rop (fragment): Rop protein, which maintains plasmids at low copy number; rop
   2748..2852    +  promoter       AmpR promoter: bla
   2853..3713    +  CDS            AmpR: β-lactamase; bla; confers resistance to ampicillin, carbenicillin, and related antibiotics
   3878..4423    +  rep_origin     p15A ori: Plasmids containing the medium-copy-number p15A origin of replication can be propagated in E. coli cells that contain a second plasmid with the ColE1 origin.
   4511..4566    +  rep_origin     RSF ori (fragment): Plasmids containing the RSF 1030 origin of replication can be propagated in E. coli cells that contain additional plasmids with compatible origins.
   4665..4686    -  misc_feature   bom (fragment): basis of mobility region from pBR322
   4707..4725    +  promoter       T7 promoter: promoter for bacteriophage T7 RNA polymerase
   4807..4914    +  CDS            gH (fragment): GH_HHV2H - Experimental evidence at protein level: Swiss-Prot protein existence level 1. The heterodimer glycoprotein H-glycoprotein L is required for the fusion of viral and plasma membranes leading to virus entry into the host cell. Following initial binding to host receptor, membrane fusion is mediated by the fusion machinery composed of gB and the heterodimer gH/gL. May also be involved in the fusion between the virion envelope and the outer nuclear membrane during virion morphogenesis (By similarity). Interaction with host integrins ITGAV/ITGB3 triggers release of cytosolic Ca(2+) and FAK
   4919..4944    -  misc_feature   MCS (fragment): pUC18/19 multiple cloning site
   4968..4992    +  protein_bind   attB1: mutant version of attB; recombination site for the Gateway® BP reaction BP Clonase™
   6016..6147    +  CDS            Eif4enif1 (fragment): 4ET_MOUSE - Also known as Clast4 From Mus musculus (Mouse).
   7497..7841    +  CDS            Eif4enif1 (fragment): 4ET_MOUSE - Also known as Clast4 From Mus musculus (Mouse).
   8300..8470    +  CDS            Eif4enif1 (fragment): 4ET_MOUSE - Also known as Clast4 From Mus musculus (Mouse).
   8971..9207    +  CDS            Eif4enif1 (fragment): 4ET_MOUSE - Also known as Clast4 From Mus musculus (Mouse).
  10736..11115   +  enhancer       CMV enhancer: human cytomegalovirus immediate early enhancer
  11117..11394   +  promoter       chicken β-actin promoter: No description available
  11395..12411   +  intron         chimeric intron: chimera between introns from chicken β-actin and rabbit β-globin
  12499..12532   +  protein_bind   FRT (minimal): supports FLP-mediated excision but not integration (Turan and Bode, 2011) FLP recombinase from the Saccharomyces cerevisiae 2μ plasmid
  12533..12580   +  promoter       EM7 promoter: synthetic bacterial promoter&nbsp
  12599..13402   +  CDS            NeoR/KanR: aminoglycoside phosphotransferase from Tn5; aph(3')-II (or nptII); confers resistance to neomycin, kanamycin, and G418 (Geneticin®)
  13415..13448   +  protein_bind   FRT (minimal): supports FLP-mediated excision but not integration (Turan and Bode, 2011) FLP recombinase from the Saccharomyces cerevisiae 2μ plasmid
  13475..13699   +  polyA_signal   bGH poly(A) signal: bovine growth hormone polyadenylation signal
  13703..13724   +  promoter       SV40 promoter (fragment): SV40 enhancer and early promoter
  13754..13779   +  misc_feature   MCS (fragment): pBluescript multiple cloning site
  13779..13861   +  CDS            large T antigen (fragment): large T antigen from SV40 (simian virus 40)
  13884..14005   +  polyA_signal   SV40 poly(A) signal: SV40 polyadenylation signal
  14012..14094   +  CDS            large T antigen (fragment): large T antigen from SV40 (simian virus 40)
  14117..14238   +  polyA_signal   SV40 poly(A) signal: SV40 polyadenylation signal
  14245..14327   +  CDS            large T antigen (fragment): large T antigen from SV40 (simian virus 40)
  14350..14471   +  polyA_signal   SV40 poly(A) signal: SV40 polyadenylation signal
  14534..15247   +  CDS            Superfolder GFP: Superfolder GFP is a basic (constitutively fluorescent) green fluorescent protein published in 2005, derived from Aequorea victoria. It is reported to be a very rapidly-maturing weak dimer.
  15278..15991   +  CDS            Superfolder GFP: Superfolder GFP is a basic (constitutively fluorescent) green fluorescent protein published in 2005, derived from Aequorea victoria. It is reported to be a very rapidly-maturing weak dimer.
  16003..16587   +  misc_feature   WPRE: woodchuck hepatitis virus posttranscriptional regulatory element
  16632..16856   +  polyA_signal   bGH poly(A) signal: bovine growth hormone polyadenylation signal
  16860..16881   +  promoter       SV40 promoter (fragment): SV40 enhancer and early promoter
  18512..18529   +  CDS            9xHis (fragment): 9xHis affinity tag
  21593..21688   -  CDS            DRG1 (fragment): DRG1_HUMAN - Also known as NEDD3. Experimental evidence at protein level: Swiss-Prot protein existence level 1. Catalyzes the conversion of GTP to GDP through hydrolysis of the gamma-phosphate bond in GTP (PubMed:29915238, PubMed:23711155). Appears to have an intrinsic GTPase activity that is stimulated by ZC3H15/DFRP1 binding likely by increasing the affinity for the potassium ions (PubMed:23711155). When hydroxylated at C-3 of 'Lys-22' by JMJD7, may bind to RNA and play a role in translation (PubMed:19819225, PubMed:29915238). Binds to microtubules and promotes microtubule polymerization and
  21941..21965   -  protein_bind   attB2: mutant version of attB; recombination site for the Gateway® BP reaction BP Clonase™
