[The description below was written by a language model from this plasmid's Addgene catalogue record and pLannotate feature annotations shown in this document.]
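Description:
pB6-Hipp11-td-sfGFP dre reporter-FNF-DTA is a roughly 22 kb mouse gene-targeting vector built on the pDTA-4 backbone. It is designed to knock a Dre recombinase reporter allele into the Hipp11 intergenic safe-harbour locus of C57BL/6J mice by homologous recombination. It is maintained in E. coli at low copy through a p15A origin and selected with ampicillin (AmpR). The homology arms were recombineered from a C57BL/6J genomic library clone. In the feature table they appear as long, largely unannotated stretches flanking the cassette, with Eif4enif1 exon matches on the 5′ side and a Drg1-like match on the 3′ side, consistent with the genes that neighbour Hipp11. Gateway attB1 and attB2 sites bracket the arms-plus-cassette region. Outside the arms, a PGK promoter-driven diphtheria toxin A fragment with a bGH polyadenylation signal provides negative selection against random integrants.

The payload is driven by the CAG promoter (CMV enhancer, chicken β-actin promoter and chimeric intron). Downstream, according to the catalogue description, a rox-flanked stop cassette contains the FNF element, which is an FRT-flanked neomycin/kanamycin resistance gene with an EM7 bacterial promoter. This is followed by a bGH poly(A) signal and three SV40 poly(A) signals. The rox sites themselves are not called in the annotation. After the stop cassette come two tandem superfolder GFP coding sequences (td-sfGFP), a WPRE to enhance transcript expression, and a final bGH poly(A). The depositor notes that the WPRE lacks four nucleotides at its 5′ end but is functional.

In targeted cells, transcription terminates within the stop cassette until Dre excises the rox-flanked segment, which switches on bright td-sfGFP expression. This makes the allele useful for reporting Dre activity and for lineage tracing.
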