Addgene plasmid #139513: pB6-Hipp11-td-sfGFP dre reporter-FNF-DTA
Purpose: B6J Hipp11-pCAG-rox-FNF-bGHpA-3xSV40pA-rox-td-sfGFP-WPRE-bpA allele targeting vector, low copy number
Depositing lab: Mario Capecchi. Depositing organization: University of Utah.
Backbone
  Vector backbone: pDTA-4
  Backbone manufacturer: Hyung-song Nam, Capecchi laboratory
  Vector type: Mammalian Expression, Mouse Targeting ; Dre/rox
Growth in bacteria
  Bacterial resistance: Ampicillin, 100 μg/mL
  Growth temperature: 30°C
  Growth strain: DH10B
  Copy number: Low Copy
Gene/Insert
  Gene/Insert name: CAG rox stop rox td-sfGFP dre reporter
  Species: Synthetic
Resource information
  A portion of this plasmid was derived from a plasmid made by: CAG promoter is from pCAGGS obtained from BCCM/LMBP. FNF is from plasmid #22687. bGH pA is from Neal Copeland. SV40 pA is from Clontech. sfGFP is from Sandia Biotech. WPRE is from Miguel Ramalho-Santos.
Terms and licenses: Academic/Nonprofit Terms; Industry Terms: Not Available to Industry
Depositor comments: Homology arms subcloned by recombineering from a clone of RPCI-23 C57BL/6J mouse genomic DNA library. Please make sure the plasmid DNA preparation is pure by gel electrophoresis before linearizing for an electroporation. Please note there are a few ambiguous bases in Addgene’s NGS result. This is due to repetitive G-C region. Depositor confirms these bases do not affect plasmid function. Similar to the situation with some other plasmids in this collection, the missing four nucleotides at the 5' end of the WPRE renders it unrecognizable to SnapGene, but the expression vector is functional. In plasmids constructed later for this collection, the four nucleotides that were previously missing in the 5' end of the WPRE were added back, and SnapGene now recognizes it as WPRE. For example, see https://www.addgene.org/177150/.
How to cite: pB6-Hipp11-td-sfGFP dre reporter-FNF-DTA was a gift from Mario Capecchi (Addgene plasmid # 139513 ; http://n2t.net/addgene:139513 ; RRID:Addgene_139513)
